Addgene plasmid #180805: pET28-His10-BTLAicd (AA190-289)-TwinStrep
Purpose: Expression of 10*His tagged human BTLA intracellular domain (AA190-289)-TwinStrep
Depositing lab: Enfu Hui. Depositing organization: University of California, San Diego (UCSD). Publication: PD-1 and BTLA regulate T cell signaling differentially and only partially through SHP1 and SHP2. Xu X, Hou B, Fulzele A, Masubuchi T, Zhao Y, Wu Z, Hu Y, Jiang Y, Ma Y, Wang H, Bennett EJ, Fu G, Hui E. J Cell Biol. 2020 Jun 1;219(6). pii: 151801. doi: 10.1083/jcb.201905085. PubMed 32437509.
Backbone
  Vector backbone: pET28a
  Vector type: Bacterial Expression
Growth in bacteria
  Bacterial resistance: Kanamycin, 50 μg/mL
  Growth temperature: 37°C
  Growth strain: DH5alpha
  Copy number: Low Copy
Gene/Insert
  Gene/Insert name: BTLAint (AA190-289)-TwinStrep
  Species: H. sapiens (human)
  Entrez Gene: BTLA (a.k.a. BTLA1, CD272)
  Promoter: T7
  Cloning method: Ligation Independent Cloning
  Sequencing primers: 5′ taatacgactcactataggg; 3′ gctagttattgctcagcgg
Terms and licenses: Academic/Nonprofit Terms; Industry Terms: Not Available to Industry
How to cite: pET28-His10-BTLAicd (AA190-289)-TwinStrep was a gift from Enfu Hui (Addgene plasmid # 180805 ; http://n2t.net/addgene:180805 ; RRID:Addgene_180805)
