[The description below was written by a language model from this plasmid's Addgene catalogue record and pLannotate feature annotations shown in this document.]
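Description:
pET28-His10-BTLAicd (AA190-289)-TwinStrep is a bacterial expression plasmid built on the pET28a backbone for producing the cytoplasmic tail of the human inhibitory immune receptor BTLA (CD272), residues 190–289, in E. coli. It is selected with kanamycin through an aminoglycoside phosphotransferase gene and replicates from a pBR322-type ColE1 origin accompanied by rop and the bom region, consistent with the low copy number listed in the catalogue. An f1 origin is also present. Short annotated tetracycline-resistance fragments and a predicted E. coli open reading frame appear to be residual backbone sequence rather than functional parts.

The expression cassette follows the standard pET arrangement: a T7 promoter with an adjacent lac operator, the T7 gene 10 ribosome binding site and a T7 terminator, with a plasmid-borne lacI gene supplying repressor. Transcription therefore depends on a host providing T7 RNA polymerase and is relieved by IPTG. According to the catalogue, the open reading frame carries an N-terminal 10×His tag; the automated annotation picks up only a short histidine-containing tag fragment there, followed by a thrombin cleavage site and the T7 tag leader. The BTLA fragment follows, and then two Strep-Tag II repeats that together form the C-terminal TwinStrep tag. A further His-tag fragment is annotated downstream of the Strep tags, probably the vector's native C-terminal tag; the record does not say whether it is translated.

Having different affinity handles at the two ends allows sequential purification on nickel and Strep-Tactin resins, which favours recovery of full-length protein. The associated work concerns PD-1 and BTLA regulation of T cell signalling through the phosphatases SHP1 and SHP2, so the recombinant tail is presumably intended for biochemical studies of effector recruitment, although the record does not specify particular assays.
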