Features (pLannotate 1.2.2; 24 found; start..end, strand, type, name):
     66..494     +  rep_origin     f1 ori (sequence partly withheld): f1 bacteriophage origin of replication; arrow indicates direction of (+) strand synthesis
    547..604     +  promoter       AmpR promoter (fragment): bla
    613..1428    -  CDS            KanR: aminoglycoside phosphotransferase; aph(3')-Ia; confers resistance to kanamycin in bacteria or G418 (Geneticin®) in eukaryotes
   1550..2138    +  rep_origin     ori: high-copy-number ColE1/pMB1/pBR322/pUC origin of replication
   2324..2463    -  misc_feature   bom: basis of mobility region from pBR322
   2565..2756    -  CDS            rop: Rop protein, which maintains plasmids at low copy number; rop
   2773..3153    +  CDS            YPB1_ECOLX: Protein predicted: Swiss-Prot protein existence level 4. From Escherichia coli.
   3225..3516    -  CDS            TcR (fragment): tetracycline efflux protein; tet; confers resistance to tetracycline
   3531..3552    -  protein_bind   CAP binding site: CAP binding activates transcription in the presence of cAMP. E. coli catabolite activator protein
   3565..4647    -  CDS            lacI: lac repressor; lacI; The lac repressor binds to the lac operator to inhibit transcription in E. coli. This inhibition can be relieved by adding lactose or isopropyl-β-D-thiogalactopyranoside (IPTG).
   4648..4725    -  promoter       lacI promoter: lacI
   4733..5012    -  CDS            TcR (fragment): tetracycline efflux protein; tet; confers resistance to tetracycline
   5034..5052    +  promoter       T7 promoter: promoter for bacteriophage T7 RNA polymerase
   5053..5077    +  protein_bind   lac operator: The lac repressor binds to the lac operator to inhibit transcription in E. coli. This inhibition can be relieved by adding lactose or isopropyl-β-D-thiogalactopyranoside (IPTG). lac repressor encoded by lacI
   5092..5114    +  RBS            RBS: efficient ribosome binding site from bacteriophage T7 gene 10 (Olins and Rangwala, 1989)
   5133..5150    +  CDS            capTEV™ (fragment): composite tag for in vivo biotinylation, TEV protease cleavage, and 6xHis tagging
   5172..5189    +  CDS            thrombin site: thrombin recognition and cleavage site
   5193..5225    +  CDS            T7 tag (gene 10 leader): leader peptide from bacteriophage T7 gene 10 promotes efficient translation in E. coli
   5211..5531    +  CDS            BTLA (fragment): BTLA_HUMAN - Experimental evidence at protein level: Swiss-Prot protein existence level 1. Inhibitory receptor on lymphocytes that negatively regulates antigen receptor signaling via PTPN6/SHP-1 and PTPN11/SHP-2 (PubMed:12796776, PubMed:14652006, PubMed:15568026, PubMed:18193050). May interact in cis (on the same cell) or in trans (on other cells) with TNFRSF14 (PubMed:19915044). In cis interactions, appears to play an immune regulatory role inhibiting in trans interactions in naive T cells to maintain a resting state. In trans interactions, can predominate during adaptive immune response to p
   5538..5557    +  CDS            Strep-Tag II (fragment): peptide that binds Strep-Tactin®, an engineered form of streptavidin
   5598..5620    +  CDS            Strep-Tag II (fragment): peptide that binds Strep-Tactin®, an engineered form of streptavidin
   5662..5679    +  CDS            9xHis (fragment): 9xHis affinity tag
   5689..5738    +  CDS            SET1 (fragment): solubility-enhancement tag derived from T7 phage gene 10B
   5746..29      +  terminator     T7 terminator (across the origin): transcription terminator for bacteriophage T7 RNA polymerase
>Addgene plasmid #180805 | pET28-His10-BTLAicd (AA190-289)-TwinStrep | addgene full sequence | sequence record 356708 | Addgene NGS Result
CCTCTAAACGGGTCTTGAGGGGTTTTTTGCTGAAAGGAGGAACTATATCCGGATTGGCGAATGGG
[124 nt withheld, positions 66-189]
C
[91 nt withheld, positions 191-281]
A
[49 nt withheld, positions 283-331]
CCTTTGACGTTGGAGTCCACGTTCTTT
[37 nt withheld, positions 359-395]
ACCCTATCTCGGTCTATTCTTTTGATTTATAAGGGATTTTGCCGATTTCGGCCTATTGGTTAAAAAATGA
GCTGATTTAACAAAAATTTAACGCGAATTTTAACAAAATATTAACGCTTACAATTTAGGTGGCACTTTTC
GGGGAAATGTGCGCGGAACCCCTATTTGTTTATTTTTCTAAATACATTCAAATATGTATCCGCTCATGAA
TTAATTCTTAGAAAAACTCATCGAGCATCAAATGAAACTGCAATTTATTCATATCAGGATTATCAATACC
ATATTTTTGAAAAAGCCGTTTCTGTAATGAAGGAGAAAACTCACCGAGGCAGTTCCATAGGATGGCAAGA
TCCTGGTATCGGTCTGCGATTCCGACTCGTCCAACATCAATACAACCTATTAATTTCCCCTCGTCAAAAA
TAAGGTTATCAAGTGAGAAATCACCATGAGTGACGACTGAATCCGGTGAGAATGGCAAAAGTTTATGCAT
TTCTTTCCAGACTTGTTCAACAGGCCAGCCATTACGCTCGTCATCAAAATCACTCGCATCAACCAAACCG
TTATTCATTCGTGATTGCGCCTGAGCGAGACGAAATACGCGATCGCTGTTAAAAGGACAATTACAAACAG
GAATCGAATGCAACCGGCGCAGGAACACTGCCAGCGCATCAACAATATTTTCACCTGAATCAGGATATTC
TTCTAATACCTGGAATGCTGTTTTCCCGGGGATCGCAGTGGTGAGTAACCATGCATCATCAGGAGTACGG
ATAAAATGCTTGATGGTCGGAAGAGGCATAAATTCCGTCAGCCAGTTTAGTCTGACCATCTCATCTGTAA
CATCATTGGCAACGCTACCTTTGCCATGTTTCAGAAACAACTCTGGCGCATCGGGCTTCCCATACAATCG
ATAGATTGTCGCACCTGATTGCCCGACATTATCGCGAGCCCATTTATACCCATATAAATCAGCATCCATG
TTGGAATTTAATCGCGGCCTAGAGCAAGACGTTTCCCGTTGAATATGGCTCATAACACCCCTTGTATTAC
TGTTTATGTAAGCAGACAGTTTTATTGTTCATGACCAAAATCCCTTAACGTGAGTTTTCGTTCCACTGAG
CGTCAGACCCCGTAGAAAAGATCAAAGGATCTTCTTGAGATCCTTTTTTTCTGCGCGTAATCTGCTGCTT
GCAAACAAAAAAACCACCGCTACCAGCGGTGGTTTGTTTGCCGGATCAAGAGCTACCAACTCTTTTTCCG
AAGGTAACTGGCTTCAGCAGAGCGCAGATACCAAATACTGTCCTTCTAGTGTAGCCGTAGTTAGGCCACC
ACTTCAAGAACTCTGTAGCACCGCCTACATACCTCGCTCTGCTAATCCTGTTACCAGTGGCTGCTGCCAG
TGGCGATAAGTCGTGTCTTACCGGGTTGGACTCAAGACGATAGTTACCGGATAAGGCGCAGCGGTCGGGC
TGAACGGGGGGTTCGTGCACACAGCCCAGCTTGGAGCGAACGACCTACACCGAACTGAGATACCTACAGC
GTGAGCTATGAGAAAGCGCCACGCTTCCCGAAGGGAGAAAGGCGGACAGGTATCCGGTAAGCGGCAGGGT
CGGAACAGGAGAGCGCACGAGGGAGCTTCCAGGGGGAAACGCCTGGTATCTTTATAGTCCTGTCGGGTTT
CGCCACCTCTGACTTGAGCGTCGATTTTTGTGATGCTCGTCAGGGGGGCGGAGCCTATGGAAAAACGCCA
GCAACGCGGCCTTTTTACGGTTCCTGGCCTTTTGCTGGCCTTTTGCTCACATGTTCTTTCCTGCGTTATC
CCCTGATTCTGTGGATAACCGTATTACCGCCTTTGAGTGAGCTGATACCGCTCGCCGCAGCCGAACGACC
GAGCGCAGCGAGTCAGTGAGCGAGGAAGCGGAAGAGCGCCTGATGCGGTATTTTCTCCTTACGCATCTGT
GCGGTATTTCACACCGCAATGGTGCACTCTCAGTACAATCTGCTCTGATGCCGCATAGTTAAGCCAGTAT
ACACTCCGCTATCGCTACGTGACTGGGTCATGGCTGCGCCCCGACACCCGCCAACACCCGCTGACGCGCC
CTGACGGGCTTGTCTGCTCCCGGCATCCGCTTACAGACAAGCTGTGACCGTCTCCGGGAGCTGCATGTGT
CAGAGGTTTTCACCGTCATCACCGAAACGCGCGAGGCAGCTGCGGTAAAGCTCATCAGCGTGGTCGTGAA
GCGATTCACAGATGTCTGCCTGTTCATCCGCGTCCAGCTCGTTGAGTTTCTCCAGAAGCGTTAATGTCTG
GCTTCTGATAAAGCGGGCCATGTTAAGGGCGGTTTTTTCCTGTTTGGTCACTGATGCCTCCGTGTAAGGG
GGATTTCTGTTCATGGGGGTAATGATACCGATGAAACGAGAGAGGATGCTCACGATACGGGTTACTGATG
ATGAACATGCCCGGTTACTGGAACGTTGTGAGGGTAAACAACTGGCGGTATGGATGCGGCGGGACCAGAG
AAAAATCACTCAGGGTCAATGCCAGCGCTTCGTTAATACAGATGTAGGTGTTCCACAGGGTAGCCAGCAG
CATCCTGCGATGCAGATCCGGAACATAATGGTGCAGGGCGCTGACTTCCGCGTTTCCAGACTTTACGAAA
CACGGAAACCGAAGACCATTCATGTTGTTGCTCAGGTCGCAGACGTTTTGCAGCAGCAGTCGCTTCACGT
TCGCTCGCGTATCGGTGATTCATTCTGCTAACCAGTAAGGCAACCCCGCCAGCCTAGCCGGGTCCTCAAC
GACAGGAGCACGATCATGCGCACCCGTGGGGCCGCCATGCCGGCGATAATGGCCTGCTTCTCGCCGAAAC
GTTTGGTGGCGGGACCAGTGACGAAGGCTTGAGCGAGGGCGTGCAAGATTCCGAATACCGCAAGCGACAG
GCCGATCATCGTCGCGCTCCAGCGAAAGCGGTCCTCGCCGAAAATGACCCAGAGCGCTGCCGGCACCTGT
CCTACGAGTTGCATGATAAAGAAGACAGTCATAAGTGCGGCGACGATAGTCATGCCCCGCGCCCACCGGA
AGGAGCTGACTGGGTTGAAGGCTCTCAAGGGCATCGGTCGAGATCCCGGTGCCTAATGAGTGAGCTAACT
TACATTAATTGCGTTGCGCTCACTGCCCGCTTTCCAGTCGGGAAACCTGTCGTGCCAGCTGCATTAATGA
ATCGGCCAACGCGCGGGGAGAGGCGGTTTGCGTATTGGGCGCCAGGGTGGTTTTTCTTTTCACCAGTGAG
ACGGGCAACAGCTGATTGCCCTTCACCGCCTGGCCCTGAGAGAGTTGCAGCAAGCGGTCCACGCTGGTTT
GCCCCAGCAGGCGAAAATCCTGTTTGATGGTGGTTAACGGCGGGATATAACATGAGCTGTCTTCGGTATC
GTCGTATCCCACTACCGAGATATCCGCACCAACGCGCAGCCCGGACTCGGTAATGGCGCGCATTGCGCCC
AGCGCCATCTGATCGTTGGCAACCAGCATCGCAGTGGGAACGATGCCCTCATTCAGCATTTGCATGGTTT
GTTGAAAACCGGACATGGCACTCCAGTCGCCTTCCCGTTCCGCTATCGGCTGAATTTGATTGCGAGTGAG
ATATTTATGCCAGCCAGCCAGACGCAGACGCGCCGAGACAGAACTTAATGGGCCCGCTAACAGCGCGATT
TGCTGGTGACCCAATGCGACCAGATGCTCCACGCCCAGTCGCGTACCGTCTTCATGGGAGAAAATAATAC
TGTTGATGGGTGTCTGGTCAGAGACATCAAGAAATAACGCCGGAACATTAGTGCAGGCAGCTTCCACAGC
AATGGCATCCTGGTCATCCAGCGGATAGTTAATGATCAGCCCACTGACGCGTTGCGCGAGAAGATTGTGC
ACCGCCGCTTTACAGGCTTCGACGCCGCTTCGTTCTACCATCGACACCACCACGCTGGCACCCAGTTGAT
CGGCGCGAGATTTAATCGCCGCGACAATTTGCGACGGCGCGTGCAGGGCCAGACTGGAGGTGGCAACGCC
AATCAGCAACGACTGTTTGCCCGCCAGTTGTTGTGCCACGCGGTTGGGAATGTAATTCAGCTCCGCCATC
GCCGCTTCCACTTTTTCCCGCGTTTTCGCAGAAACGTGGCTGGCCTGGTTCACCACGCGGGAAACGGTCT
GATAAGAGACACCGGCATACTCTGCGACATCGTATAACGTTACTGGTTTCACATTCACCACCCTGAATTG
ACTCTCTTCCGGGCGCTATCATGCCATACCGCGAAAGGTTTTGCGCCATTCGATGGTGTCCGGGATCTCG
ACGCTCTCCCTTATGCGACTCCTGCATTAGGAAGCAGCCCAGTAGTAGGTTGAGGCCGTTGAGCACCGCC
GCCGCAAGGAATGGTGCATGCAAGGAGATGGCGCCCAACAGTCCCCCGGCCACGGGGCCTGCCACCATAC
CCACGCCGAAACAAGCGCTCATGAGCCCGAAGTGGCGAGCCCGATCTTCCCCATCGGTGATGTCGGCGAT
ATAGGCGCCAGCAACCGCACCTGTGGCGCCGGTGATGCCGGCCACGATGCGTCCGGCGTAGAGGATCGAG
ATCTCGATCCCGCGAAATTAATACGACTCACTATAGGGGAATTGTGAGCGGATAACAATTCCCCTCTAGA
AATAATTTTGTTTAACTTTAAGAAGGAGATATACCATGGGCAGCAGCCATCATCATCATCATCATCATCA
CCATCACAGCAGCGGCCTGGTGCCGCGCGGCAGCCATATGGCTAGCATGACTGGTGGACAGCAAATGGGT
CGCGGAGACACAGCAGGAAGGGAAATTAACCTGGTTGATGCTCACCTTAAGAGTGAGCAAACAGAAGCAA
GCACCAGGCAAAATTCCCAAGTACTGCTATCAGAAACTGGAATTTATGATAATGACCCTGACCTTTGTTT
CAGGATGCAGGAAGGGTCTGAAGTTTATTCTAATCCATGCCTGGAAGAAAACAAACCAGGCATTGTTTAT
GCTTCCCTGAACCATTCTGTCATTGGACTGAACTCAAGACTGGCAAGAAATGTAAAAGAAGCACCAACAG
AATATGCATCCATATGTGTGAGGAGTGGATCCTGGAGCCACCCGCAGTTCGAGAAAGGTGGAGGTTCCGG
AGGTGGATCGGGAGGTGGATCGTGGAGCCACCCGCAGTTCGAAAAATAATTCGAGCTCCGTCGACAAGCT
TGCGGCCGCACTCGAGCACCACCACCACCACCACTGAGATCCGGCTGCTAACAAAGCCCGAAAGGAAGCT
GAGTTGGCTGCTGCCACCGCTGAGCAATAACTAGCATAACCCCTTGGGG
